Addgene plasmid #122840: pDG058
Purpose: SRDX repressor domain with GreenGate D-E flanking sequences
Depositing lab: Markus Schmid. Depositing organization: Umea University. Publication: CRISPR-based tools for targeted transcriptional and epigenetic regulation in plants. Lee JE, Neumann M, Duro DI, Schmid M. PLoS One. 2019 Sep 26;14(9):e0222778. doi: 10.1371/journal.pone.0222778. eCollection 2019. PubMed 31557222.
Backbone
  Vector backbone: pUC19
  Backbone size w/o insert (bp): 2691
  Total vector size (bp): 2733
  Vector type: Golden Gate compatible cloning vector
Growth in bacteria
  Bacterial resistance: Ampicillin, 100 μg/mL
  Growth temperature: 37°C
  Growth strain: DH5alpha
  Copy number: High Copy
Gene/Insert
  Gene/Insert name: SRDX transcriptional repressor domain
  Species: Synthetic
  Insert size (bp): 42
Terms and licenses: Academic/Nonprofit Terms; Industry Terms: Not Available to Industry
Depositor comments: Plasmid is designed for Golden Gate cloning using the enzyme BsaI. Plasmid Features (listed as bp in full plasmid sequence): BsaI site #1 = 2241-2246bp SRDX coding sequence = 2254-2295bp BsaI site #2 = 2304-2309bp
How to cite: pDG058 was a gift from Markus Schmid (Addgene plasmid # 122840 ; http://n2t.net/addgene:122840 ; RRID:Addgene_122840)
