[The description below was written by a language model from this plasmid's Addgene catalogue record and pLannotate feature annotations shown in this document.]
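Description:
pDG058 is a small Golden Gate entry (module) plasmid built on a pUC19 backbone, about 2.7 kb in total. It carries a synthetic 42 bp coding sequence for the SRDX transcriptional repressor domain, a short EAR-type repression motif widely used in plants to turn a fused DNA-binding protein into a dominant repressor. The plasmid is maintained in E. coli at high copy through a ColE1/pUC-type origin and is selected with ampicillin via the β-lactamase gene (AmpR) and its own promoter.

The SRDX sequence is flanked on each side by a BsaI recognition site. Digestion with this type IIS enzyme releases the fragment with the GreenGate D and E overhangs, which correspond to the position used for C-terminal tags in the GreenGate plant assembly system. The module therefore has no promoter or terminator intended for plant expression. It is meant to be combined in a one-pot BsaI reaction with promoter, coding sequence, terminator and resistance modules in a destination vector, fusing SRDX to the C-terminus of an upstream protein. The associated work concerns CRISPR-based tools for targeted transcriptional and epigenetic regulation in plants, but the record does not name a specific fusion partner.

The automated feature table detects only backbone elements: the lac promoter/operator region with a CAP site, lacZα, lacI, bom and rop fragments, SP6 and T7 promoters, AmpR and the origin. It does not annotate the SRDX insert or the BsaI sites. The depositor's stated coordinates for these partly overlap the interval annotated as AmpR, so the two sources may use different numbering; the record does not resolve this.
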