Features (pLannotate 1.2.2; 12 found; start..end, strand, type, name):
    491..583     +  CDS            lacI (fragment): lac repressor; lacI; The lac repressor binds to the lac operator to inhibit transcription in E. coli. This inhibition can be relieved by adding lactose or isopropyl-β-D-thiogalactopyranoside (IPTG).
    596..617     +  protein_bind   CAP binding site: CAP binding activates transcription in the presence of cAMP. E. coli catabolite activator protein
    632..662     +  promoter       lac promoter: promoter for the E. coli lac operon
    670..686     +  protein_bind   lac operator: The lac repressor binds to the lac operator to inhibit transcription in E. coli. This inhibition can be relieved by adding lactose or isopropyl-β-D-thiogalactopyranoside (IPTG). lac repressor encoded by lacI
    700..718     +  promoter       SP6 promoter: promoter for bacteriophage SP6 RNA polymerase
    808..826     -  promoter       T7 promoter: promoter for bacteriophage T7 RNA polymerase
    828..980     +  CDS            lacZα (fragment): LacZα fragment of β-galactosidase; lacZ fragment
    986..1085    -  misc_feature   bom (fragment): basis of mobility region from pBR322
   1187..1222    -  CDS            rop (fragment): Rop protein, which maintains plasmids at low copy number; rop
   1317..1421    +  promoter       AmpR promoter: bla
   1422..2282    +  CDS            AmpR: β-lactamase; bla; confers resistance to ampicillin, carbenicillin, and related antibiotics
   2453..308     +  rep_origin     ori (across the origin): high-copy-number ColE1/pMB1/pBR322/pUC origin of replication
>Addgene plasmid #122840 | pDG058 | addgene full sequence | sequence record 239373 | Addgene NGS Result
GACGATAGTTACCGGATAAGGCGCAGCGGTCGGGCTGAACGGGGGGTTCGTGCACACAGCCCAGCTTGGA
GCGAACGACCTACACCGAACTGAGATACCTACAGCGTGAGCTATGAGAAAGCGCCACGCTTCCCGAAGGG
AGAAAGGCGGACAGGTATCCGGTAAGCGGCAGGGTCGGAACAGGAGAGCGCACGAGGGAGCTTCCAGGGG
GAAACGCCTGGTATCTTTATAGTCCTGTCGGGTTTCGCCACCTCTGACTTGAGCGTCGATTTTTGTGATG
CTCGTCAGGGGGGCGGAGCCTATGGAAAAACGCCAGCAACGCGGCCTTTTTACGGTTCCTGGCCTTTTGC
TGGCCTTTTGCTCACATGTTCTTTCCTGCGTTATCCCCTGATTCTGTGGATAACCGTATTACCGCCTTTG
AGTGAGCTGATACCGCTCGCCGCAGCCGAACGACCGAGCGCAGCGAGTCAGTGAGCGAGGAAGCGGAAGA
GCGCCCAATACGCAAACCGCCTCTCCCCGCGCGTTGGCCGATTCATTAATGCAGCTGGCACGACAGGTTT
CCCGACTGGAAAGCGGGCAGTGAGCGCAACGCAATTAATGTGAGTTAGCTCACTCATTAGGCACCCCAGG
CTTTACACTTTATGCTTCCGGCTCGTATGTTGTGTGGAATTGTGAGCGGATAACAATTTCACACGAGCTA
TTTAGGTGACACTATAGAAGTGAAGCTTGGTCTCATCAGGTATGCTTGATCTCGACTTGGAGCTTAGACT
CGGATTCGCTTAATAGCTGCTGAGACCGAATTCTCGCCCTATAGTGAGTCGTATTACCTGGCCGTCGTTT
TACAACGTCGTGACTGGGAAAACCCTGGCGTTACCCAACTTAATCGCCTTGCAGCACATCCCCCTTTCGC
CAGCTGGCGTAATAGCGAAGAGGCCCGCACCGATCGCCCTTCCCAACAGTTGCGCAGCCTGAATGGCGAA
TGGCGCCTGATGCGGTATTTTCTCCTTACGCATCTGTGCGGTATTTCACACCGCATATGGTGCACTCTCA
GTACAATCTGCTCTGATGCCGCATAGTTAAGCCAGCCCCGACACCCGCCAACACCCGCTGACGCGCCCTG
ACGGGCTTGTCTGCTCCCGGCATCCGCTTACAGACAAGCTGTGACCGTCTCCGGGAGCTGCATGTGTCAG
AGGTTTTCACCGTCATCACCGAAACGCGCGAGACGAAAGGGCCTCGTGATACGCCTATTTTTATAGGTTA
ATGTCATGATAATAATGGTTTCTTAGACGTCAGGTGGCACTTTTCGGGGAAATGTGCGCGGAACCCCTAT
TTGTTTATTTTTCTAAATACATTCAAATATGTATCCGCTCATGAGACAATAACCCTGATAAATGCTTCAA
TAATATTGAAAAAGGAAGAGTATGAGTATTCAACATTTCCGTGTCGCCCTTATTCCCTTTTTTGCGGCAT
TTTGCCTTCCTGTTTTTGCTCACCCAGAAACGCTGGTGAAAGTAAAAGATGCTGAAGATCAGTTGGGTGC
ACGAGTGGGTTACATCGAACTGGATCTCAACAGCGGTAAGATCCTTGAGAGTTTTCGCCCCGAAGAACGT
TTTCCAATGATGAGCACTTTTAAAGTTCTGCTATGTGGCGCGGTATTATCCCGTATTGACGCCGGGCAAG
AGCAACTCGGTCGCCGCATACACTATTCTCAGAATGACTTGGTTGAGTACTCACCAGTCACAGAAAAGCA
TCTTACGGATGGCATGACAGTAAGAGAATTATGCAGTGCTGCCATAACCATGAGTGATAACACTGCGGCC
AACTTACTTCTGACAACGATCGGAGGACCGAAGGAGCTAACCGCTTTTTTGCACAACATGGGGGATCATG
TAACTCGCCTTGATCGTTGGGAACCGGAGCTGAATGAAGCCATACCAAACGACGAGCGTGACACCACGAT
GCCTGTAGCAATGGCAACAACGTTGCGCAAACTATTAACTGGCGAACTACTTACTCTAGCTTCCCGGCAA
CAATTAATAGACTGGATGGAGGCGGATAAAGTTGCAGGACCACTTCTGCGCTCGGCCCTTCCGGCTGGCT
GGTTTATTGCTGATAAATCTGGAGCCGGTGAGCGTGGCTCTCGAGGTATCATTGCAGCACTGGGGCCAGA
TGGTAAGCCCTCCCGTATCGTAGTTATCTACACGACGGGGAGTCAGGCAACTATGGATGAACGAAATAGA
CAGATCGCTGAGATAGGTGCCTCACTGATTAAGCATTGGTAACTGTCAGACCAAGTTTACTCATATATAC
TTTAGATTGATTTAAAACTTCATTTTTAATTTAAAAGGATCTAGGTGAAGATCCTTTTTGATAATCTCAT
GACCAAAATCCCTTAACGTGAGTTTTCGTTCCACTGAGCGTCAGACCCCGTAGAAAAGATCAAAGGATCT
TCTTGAGATCCTTTTTTTCTGCGCGTAATCTGCTGCTTGCAAACAAAAAAACCACCGCTACCAGCGGTGG
TTTGTTTGCCGGATCAAGAGCTACCAACTCTTTTTCCGAAGGTAACTGGCTTCAGCAGAGCGCAGATACC
AAATACTGTTCTTCTAGTGTAGCCGTAGTTAGGCCACCACTTCAAGAACTCTGTAGCACCGCCTACATAC
CTCGCTCTGCTAATCCTGTTACCAGTGGCTGCTGCCAGTGGCGATAAGTCGTGTCTTACCGGGTTGGACT
CAA
